Addgene plasmid #246256: pCAGGS-RIN1
Purpose: Rab5 GEF
Depositing lab: Ryohei Yasuda. Depositing organization: Max Planck Florida Institute. Publication: Rab10 inactivation promotes AMPAR trafficking and spine enlargement during long-term potentiation. Wang J, Nishiyama J, Parra-Bueno P, Okaz E, Oz G, Liu X, Watabe T, Suponitsky-Kroyter I, McGraw TE, Szatmari EM, Yasuda R. Elife. 2025 Sep 23;13:RP103879. doi: 10.7554/eLife.103879. PubMed 40986440.
Backbone
  Vector backbone: pCAGGS
  Backbone size w/o insert (bp): 4755
  Vector type: Mammalian Expression
Growth in bacteria
  Bacterial resistance: Ampicillin, 100 μg/mL
  Growth temperature: 37°C
  Growth strain: DH5alpha
  Copy number: High Copy
Gene/Insert
  Gene/Insert name: Rin1
  Species: R. norvegicus (rat)
  Insert size (bp): 2394
  Entrez Gene: Rin1
  Promoter: CAG
  Cloning method: Restriction Enzyme; 5′ cloning site Unknown (unknown if destroyed)
Terms and licenses: Academic/Nonprofit Terms; Industry Terms: Not Available to Industry
How to cite: pCAGGS-RIN1 was a gift from Ryohei Yasuda (Addgene plasmid # 246256 ; http://n2t.net/addgene:246256 ; RRID:Addgene_246256)
