[The description below was written by a language model from this plasmid's Addgene catalogue record and pLannotate feature annotations shown in this document.]
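Description:
pCAGGS-RIN1 is a mammalian expression plasmid built on the pCAGGS backbone that drives constitutive expression of rat Rin1, a Ras effector protein that also acts as a guanine nucleotide exchange factor for the small GTPase Rab5. The full sequenced construct is about 7.1 kb. In bacteria it is maintained through a high-copy ColE1/pUC-type origin and selected with ampicillin via the β-lactamase gene and its native promoter. Remnants of the lac promoter/operator region and short lacI fragments are backbone leftovers with no evident role in the expression cassette. An SV40 origin of replication, flanked by a fragment of the SV40 promoter and an SV40 polyadenylation signal, is also present and can support episomal replication in cells that supply large T antigen.

The expression cassette uses the composite CAG promoter: the human cytomegalovirus immediate early enhancer fused to the chicken β-actin promoter, followed by a chimeric chicken β-actin/rabbit β-globin intron that ends in a short piece of β-globin sequence. Together these give strong, broadly active transcription in mammalian cells, including neurons. The Rin1 open reading frame lies downstream and is terminated by the rabbit β-globin poly(A) signal. The automated annotation matched the coding sequence to the mouse Rin1 protein entry, whereas the catalogue lists the insert as rat; this probably reflects homology-based matching. No epitope tag, fluorescent reporter or mammalian selection marker is annotated, and the cloning sites are not recorded. The stated purpose is simply to provide a Rab5 GEF, and the associated study concerns Rab GTPase signalling, AMPA receptor trafficking and dendritic spine enlargement during long-term potentiation, suggesting use as an overexpressed tool to activate Rab5.
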