Features (pLannotate 1.2.2; 17 found; start..end, strand, type, name):
     19..398     +  enhancer       CMV enhancer: human cytomegalovirus immediate early enhancer
    400..676     +  promoter       chicken β-actin promoter: No description available
    677..1697    +  intron         chimeric intron: chimera between introns from chicken β-actin and rabbit β-globin
   1695..1751    +  CDS            HBB (fragment): HBB_LEPEU - Experimental evidence at protein level: Swiss-Prot protein existence level 1. Involved in oxygen transport from the lung to the various peripheral tissues. From Lepus europaeus (European hare).
   1830..4151    +  CDS            Rin1: RIN1_MOUSE - Experimental evidence at protein level: Swiss-Prot protein existence level 1. Ras effector protein, which may serve as an inhibitory modulator of neuronal plasticity in aversive memory formation. Can affect Ras signaling at different levels. First, by competing with RAF1 protein for binding to activated Ras. Second, by enhancing signaling from ABL1 and ABL2, which regulate cytoskeletal remodeling. Third, by activating RAB5A, possibly by functioning as a guanine nucleotide exchange factor (GEF) for RAB5A, by exchanging bound GDP for free GTP, and facilitating Ras-activated receptor
   4246..4301    +  polyA_signal   β-globin poly(A) signal: rabbit β-globin polyadenylation signal (Gil and Proudfoot, 1987)
   4686..4702    -  protein_bind   lac operator: The lac repressor binds to the lac operator to inhibit transcription in E. coli. This inhibition can be relieved by adding lactose or isopropyl-β-D-thiogalactopyranoside (IPTG). lac repressor encoded by lacI
   4710..4740    -  promoter       lac promoter: promoter for the E. coli lac operon
   4755..4776    -  protein_bind   CAP binding site: CAP binding activates transcription in the presence of cAMP. E. coli catabolite activator protein
   4789..4828    -  CDS            lacI (fragment): lac repressor; lacI; The lac repressor binds to the lac operator to inhibit transcription in E. coli. This inhibition can be relieved by adding lactose or isopropyl-β-D-thiogalactopyranoside (IPTG).
   4835..4857    +  promoter       SV40 promoter (fragment): SV40 enhancer and early promoter
   4881..5016    +  rep_origin     SV40 ori: SV40 origin of replication
   5036..5157    +  polyA_signal   SV40 poly(A) signal: SV40 polyadenylation signal
   5172..5226    -  CDS            lacI (fragment): lac repressor; lacI; The lac repressor binds to the lac operator to inhibit transcription in E. coli. This inhibition can be relieved by adding lactose or isopropyl-β-D-thiogalactopyranoside (IPTG).
   5409..5997    -  rep_origin     ori: high-copy-number ColE1/pMB1/pBR322/pUC origin of replication
   6168..7028    -  CDS            AmpR: β-lactamase; bla; confers resistance to ampicillin, carbenicillin, and related antibiotics
   7029..7133    -  promoter       AmpR promoter: bla
>Addgene plasmid #246256 | pCAGGS-RIN1 | addgene full sequence | sequence record 488625 | Addgene NGS Result
GTGCCACCTGGGTCGATCGACATTGATTATTGACTAGTTATTAATAGTAATCAATTACGGGGTCATTAGT
TCATAGCCCATATATGGAGTTCCGCGTTACATAACTTACGGTAAATGGCCCGCCTGGCTGACCGCCCAAC
GACCCCCGCCCATTGACGTCAATAATGACGTATGTTCCCATAGTAACGCCAATAGGGACTTTCCATTGAC
GTCAATGGGTGGAGTATTTACGGTAAACTGCCCACTTGGCAGTACATCAAGTGTATCATATGCCAAGTAC
GCCCCCTATTGACGTCAATGACGGTAAATGGCCCGCCTGGCATTATGCCCAGTACATGACCTTATGGGAC
TTTCCTACTTGGCAGTACATCTACGTATTAGTCATCGCTATTACCATGGTCGAGGTGAGCCCCACGTTCT
GCTTCACTCTCCCCATCTCCCCCCCCTCCCCACCCCCAATTTTGTATTTATTTATTTTTTAATTATTTTG
TGCAGCGATGGGGGCGGGGGGGGGGGGGGGCGCGCGCCAGGCGGGGCGGGGCGGGGCGAGGGGCGGGGCG
GGGCGAGGCGGAGAGGTGCGGCGGCAGCCAATCAGAGCGGCGCGCTCCGAAAGTTTCCTTTTATGGCGAG
GCGGCGGCGGCGGCGGCCCTATAAAAAGCGAAGCGCGCGGCGGGCGGGAGTCGCTGCGCGCTGCCTTCGC
CCCGTGCCCCGCTCCGCCGCCGCCTCGCGCCGCCCGCCCCGGCTCTGACTGACCGCGTTACTCCCACAGG
TGAGCGGGCGGGACGGCCCTTCTCCTCCGGGCTGTAATTAGCGCTTGGTTTAATGACGGCTTGTTTCTTT
TCTGTGGCTGCGTGAAAGCCTTGAGGGGCTCCGGGAGGGCCCTTTGTGCGGGGGGAGCGGCTCGGGGGGT
GCGTGCGTGTGTGTGTGCGTGGGGAGCGCCGCGTGCGGCTCCGCGCTGCCCGGCGGCTGTGAGCGCTGCG
GGCGCGGCGCGGGGCTTTGTGCGCTCCGCAGTGTGCGCGAGGGGAGCGCGGCCGGGGGCGGTGCCCCGCG
GTGCGGGGGGGGCTGCGAGGGGAACAAAGGCTGCGTGCGGGGTGTGTGCGTGGGGGGGTGAGCAGGGGGT
GTGGGCGCGTCGGTCGGGCTGCAACCCCCCCTGCACCCCCCTCCCCGAGTTGCTGAGCACGGCCCGGCTT
CGGGTGCGGGGCTCCGTACGGGGCGTGGCGCGGGGCTCGCCGTGCCGGGCGGGGGGTGGCGGCAGGTGGG
GGTGCCGGGCGGGGCGGGGCCGCCTCGGGCCGGGGAGGGCTCGGGGGAGGGGCGCGGCGGCCCCCGGAGC
GCCGGCGGCTGTCGAGGCGCGGCGAGCCGCAGCCATTGCCTTTTATGGTAATCGTGCGAGAGGGCGCAGG
GACTTCCTTTGTCCCAAATCTGTGCGGAGCCGAAATCTGGGAGGCGCCGCCGCACCCCCTCTAGCGGGCG
CGGGGCGAAGCGGTGCGGCGCCGGCAGGAAGGAAATGGGCGGGGAGGGCCTTCGTGCGTCGCCGCGCCGC
CGTCCCCTTCTCCCTCTCCAGCCTCGGGGCTGTCCGCGGGGGGACGGCTGCCTTCGGGGGGGACGGGGCA
GGGCGGGGTTCGGCTTCTGGCGTGTGACCGGCGGCTCTAGCTAGAGCCTCTGCTAACCATGTTCATGCCT
TCTTCTTTTTCCTACAGCTCCTGGGCAACGTGCTGGTTATTGTGCTGTCTCATCATTTTGGCAAAGAATT
CGCCACCATGTGCACGCCTGTGCCTTGGGGGTTGGATTCTCTTCCTGAGTCCCAGGAGAAGCTGAAGGAG
CTCCCAGCCATGGAAGACCCTGGTGAGACCGAAGCACACCCTCTGGGAGCCACCAGCCTGAACTTTGTAC
CTGGGTACCAACAGGAAGAAAAGCCATCTCCAGACCCACTGTATGACACACCTGATGCCAGAGGGGTTCA
GGCAGGCGGGTCCCAACAACCAGCACGCACAGTGAGCTTGCGGGAGCGGCTGCTGATCACCCGGCCTGTG
TGGTTACAGCTGCGGGCCAACGCTGCAGCCGCACTGCACGTGCTGAGGACAGAGCCTCCGGGGACCTTCC
TGGTGCGGAAATCTAACACTCGCCAGTGCCAGACTCTATGTGTGCGGCTGCCAGAAGCTAGTGGCCCCTC
TTTTGTCTCCAGCCACTATCTCCAAGAGAGTCCTGGCGGCATCTCTTTGGAGGGCTCAGAGCTCACATTC
CCGGACCTGGTCCAGCTCATCTGTGCATACTGTCATACCAGGGACATTCTTCTCCTCCCTCTCCGACTCC
CCAGAGCCATTCATCAGGCAGCCACCCACAAAGAGCTGGAGGCCATCTCCCATCTGGGCATGGAGTTCTG
GAGTTCCTCTCTCAACACCAAGAACCAACAGAGACCTTCAGAAGCTCCGCAGATACCCCGGCTGAAGGCT
CGCTCCCCTCAAGAGCTGGATCAGGGCACTGGTGCAGCCCTCTGCTTCTTCAACCCCCTCTTCCCCGGGG
ATCTGGGCCCCACCAAACGTGAGAAATTCAAGAGGAGTTTCAAAGTGCGTGTATCCACAGAGACCTCCAG
CCCTCTGTCTCCACCTGCTGTGCCGCCTCCTCCAGTCCCCGTTCTGCCAGGGACATCTTCCAGCCAAACG
GAAAGACTGCCCCCTCGACAGCTGCTGCAGAGGGAGAGCTCAGTGGGATACCGTGTGCCAGGAAGTGCTT
CTGGTCCTAGTCTTCCTCCCCTACCTTCACTTCAGGAGGTGGACTGCTGCTCCCCCAGCAGCTCAGAGGA
GGAGGGTTCTTCAGGAAGCCCTACAACCTCCCCACGCCTAAGCCGCCCAAGGCACCGGCGGCCTCTGCTT
CGGTCCATGAGTTCTGCTTTCTGCTCTCTGCTGGCACCAGAGAGGCAGGTGGGCCGGGCAGCTACAATGC
TAATGCAAAACCGATACACAGCTGTGGGTCAGCTAGTGCAGGACCTATTGACCCAGGTTCGTGTTGGTCC
TGAGTCCCGGGAGTTGCAGGGCATCCGACAGGCCCTGAGTCGGGCACGGGCCATGCTGAGTGCAGAGCTG
GGCCCTGAGAAACTGCTACCACCAGAGCGGCTGGAATTGGTCCTGGAGAAATCCCTGCATCGCTCTGTTC
TCAAGCCTCTTCGACCCATTCTAGCTGCCCGCCTGCGGCGCCGACTTTCCACAGACGGTTCCCTTGGCCG
CCTAGCTGAGGGCTTCCGCCTGGCCCGGACCCAGGGGCCTGGAGCCTTCGGGTCCCACCTGAACCTTTCT
TCCCCAGTGGAGATAGAACCAGTGCGTCAGAAGCTGCTGCAGCTCCTTCGTGCCTACTCGCCTAGTGCCC
AGATCAAGTGGCTCCTGCAGGCCTGCAAGTTGCTATACACAGCCCTGAAAACCCAGGCAGGGGAGAATGC
AGGTGCTGATGAGTTCCTGCCTCTCTTGAGCCTTGTCTTGGCCCAGTGCGACCTTCCTGACCTCCTGTTA
GAAGCTGAGTATATGTCAGAGCTACTGGAACCCACATTGCTCACTGGGGAGGGCGGCTACTACCTGACCA
GCCTCTCAGCCAGCCTGGCCTTGTTGAGTGGCCTAAGCCAGGCCCACGCACTGCCACTCAGCCCTGCCCA
GGAGCTCCAACGTTCTCTGGCCCTCTGGGAACAGCGCCGCCTGCCGGCCACCCACAACTTCCAGCACCTC
CTCCGAGTAGCCTACCAGGACCCCAGCACAGGTTGCACCTCCAAGACCTTGGCTGTGCCCCCGGGGTCTT
CGATTGCCACCCTGAGTCAACTCTGTGCCACCAAGTTCCGAGTGACCCAACCGGATGCATTTGGCCTCTT
TCTCTACAAGGACCAGGGCTACCATCGCCTGCCCCCTGAAGCCCTAGTCCACAGGCTTCCCACAACTGGT
TACCTCATCTACCGCCGGGCAGAGCGCCCCGAGACCCAGAGGGCTGCAACAGAGAAGACCAAGACAGGAA
ATGAGAGGCCAGAGGCAGGAGCATGGGAGGAGGAGAAAGGGGGTCTAAATGGTGAAGGGAAATCTGAGAT
AGCTGTTGACCAAGAAGGCAAGGATCAGGCCAGAGGAGGTCACATGCAGCTAGAGGAACAAAAGGCAGAG
GGATGCCCGGCTTTAGAAGAGTAGGCGGCCGCGACTCTAGAGTCGACGGATCTTTTTCCCTCTGCCAAAA
ATTATGGGGACATCATGAAGCCCCTTGAGCATCTGACTTCTGGCTAATAAAGGAAATTTATTTTCATTGC
AATAGTGTGTTGGAATTTTTTGTGTCTCTCACTCGGAAGGACATATGGGAGGGCAAATCATTTAAAACAT
CAGAATGAGTATTTGGTTTAGAGTTTGGCAACATATGCCCATATGCTGGCTGCCATGAACAAAGGTTGGC
TATAAAGAGGTCATCAGTATATGAAACAGCCCCCTGCTGTCCATTCCTTATTCCATAGAAAAGCCTTGAC
TTGAGGTTAGATTTTTTTTATATTTTGTTTTGTGTTATTTTTTTCTTTAACATCCCTAAAATTTTCCTTA
CATGTTTTACTAGCCAGATTTTTCCTCCTCTCCTGACTACTCCCAGTCATAGCTGTCCCTCTTCTCTTAT
GGAGATCCCTCGACCTGCAGCCCAAGCTTGGCGTAATCATGGTCATAGCTGTTTCCTGTGTGAAATTGTT
ATCCGCTCACAATTCCACACAACATACGAGCCGGAAGCATAAAGTGTAAAGCCTGGGGTGCCTAATGAGT
GAGCTAACTCACATTAATTGCGTTGCGCTCACTGCCCGCTTTCCAGTCGGGAAACCTGTCGTGCCAGCGG
ATACGCATCTCAATTAGTCAGCAACCATAGTCCCGCCCCTAACTCCGCCCATCCCGCCCCTAACTCCGCC
CAGTTCCGCCCATTCTCCGCCCCATGGCTGACTAATTTTTTTTATTTATGCAGAGGCCGAGGCCGCCTCG
GCCTCTGAGCTATTCCAGAAGTAGTGAGGAGGCTTTTTTGGAGGCCTAGGCTTTTGCAAAAAGCTAACTT
GTTTATTGCAGCTTATAATGGTTACAAATAAAGCAATAGCATCACAAATTTCACAAATAAAGCATTTTTT
TCACTGCATTCTAGTTGTGGTTTGTCCAAACTCATCAATGTATCTTATCATGTCTCGATCCGCTGCATTA
ATGAATCGGCCAACGCGCGGGGAGAGGCGGTTTGCGTATTGGGCGCTCTTCCGCTTCCTCGCTCACTGAC
TCGCTGCGCTCGGTCGTTCGGCTGCGGCGAGCGGTATCAGCTCACTCAAAGGCGGTAATACGGTTATCCA
CAGAATCAGGGGATAACGCAGGAAAGAACATGTGAGCAAAAGGCCAGCAAAAGGCCAGGAACCGTAAAAA
GGCCGCGTTGCTGGCGTTTTTCCATAGGCTCCGCCCCCCTGACGAGCATCACAAAAATCGACGCTCAAGT
CAGAGGTGGCGAAACCCGACAGGACTATAAAGATACCAGGCGTTTCCCCCTGGAAGCTCCCTCGTGCGCT
CTCCTGTTCCGACCCTGCCGCTTACCGGATACCTGTCCGCCTTTCTCCCTTCGGGAAGCGTGGCGCTTTC
TCATAGCTCACGCTGTAGGTATCTCAGTTCGGTGTAGGTCGTTCGCTCCAAGCTGGGCTGTGTGCACGAA
CCCCCCGTTCAGCCCGACCGCTGCGCCTTATCCGGTAACTATCGTCTTGAGTCCAACCCGGTAAGACACG
ACTTATCGCCACTGGCAGCAGCCACTGGTAACAGGATTAGCAGAGCGAGGTATGTAGGCGGTGCTACAGA
GTTCTTGAAGTGGTGGCCTAACTACGGCTACACTAGAAGAACAGTATTTGGTATCTGCGCTCTGCTGAAG
CCAGTTACCTTCGGAAAAAGAGTTGGTAGCTCTTGATCCGGCAAACAAACCACCGCTGGTAGCGGTGGTT
TTTTTGTTTGCAAGCAGCAGATTACGCGCAGAAAAAAAGGATCTCAAGAAGATCCTTTGATCTTTTCTAC
GGGGTCTGACGCTCAGTGGAACGAAAACTCACGTTAAGGGATTTTGGTCATGAGATTATCAAAAAGGATC
TTCACCTAGATCCTTTTAAATTAAAAATGAAGTTTTAAATCAATCTAAAGTATATATGAGTAAACTTGGT
CTGACAGTTACCAATGCTTAATCAGTGAGGCACCTATCTCAGCGATCTGTCTATTTCGTTCATCCATAGT
TGCCTGACTCCCCGTCGTGTAGATAACTACGATACGGGAGGGCTTACCATCTGGCCCCAGTGCTGCAATG
ATACCGCGAGACCCACGCTCACCGGCTCCAGATTTATCAGCAATAAACCAGCCAGCCGGAAGGGCCGAGC
GCAGAAGTGGTCCTGCAACTTTATCCGCCTCCATCCAGTCTATTAATTGTTGCCGGGAAGCTAGAGTAAG
TAGTTCGCCAGTTAATAGTTTGCGCAACGTTGTTGCCATTGCTACAGGCATCGTGGTGTCACGCTCGTCG
TTTGGTATGGCTTCATTCAGCTCCGGTTCCCAACGATCAAGGCGAGTTACATGATCCCCCATGTTGTGCA
AAAAAGCGGTTAGCTCCTTCGGTCCTCCGATCGTTGTCAGAAGTAAGTTGGCCGCAGTGTTATCACTCAT
GGTTATGGCAGCACTGCATAATTCTCTTACTGTCATGCCATCCGTAAGATGCTTTTCTGTGACTGGTGAG
TACTCAACCAAGTCATTCTGAGAATAGTGTATGCGGCGACCGAGTTGCTCTTGCCCGGCGTCAATACGGG
ATAATACCGCGCCACATAGCAGAACTTTAAAAGTGCTCATCATTGGAAAACGTTCTTCGGGGCGAAAACT
CTCAAGGATCTTACCGCTGTTGAGATCCAGTTCGATGTAACCCACTCGTGCACCCAACTGATCTTCAGCA
TCTTTTACTTTCACCAGCGTTTCTGGGTGAGCAAAAACAGGAAGGCAAAATGCCGCAAAAAAGGGAATAA
GGGCGACACGGAAATGTTGAATACTCATACTCTTCCTTTTTCAATATTATTGAAGCATTTATCAGGGTTA
TTGTCTCATGAGCGGATACATATTTGAATGTATTTAGAAAAATAAACAAATAGGGGTTCCGCGCACATTT
CCCCGAAAA
